>Addgene plasmid #232588 | pEHAC1-CHIP-GSGS-BirA-HA | addgene full sequence | sequence record 464733 | Addgene NGS Result
GCCAGCCTCCTGCAGGGTGATCCAGCCCTGGTTCACCACGCTCTCCTCCACTCTTCTCATGGCCATGTTG
ATTCCGGCTCCGATCACGATCTGAGCGGCATCGCCTGTCTTGCCTGTCAGCTCCACCAGGATGCCAGCCA
GCTTGCGGTCCTGGAGGTACAGGTCATTAGGCCACTTCACTCTCACCTTGTCGGCTCCCAGCTTTCTCAG
CACCTCGGCCATCACGATTCCGATCACCAGACTCAGTCCGATGGCAGCAGCAGGTCCCTGCTCCAGTCTC
CAGAACATGGACAGGTACAGGTTGGCTCCGAATGGGCTGAACCACTTCCGTCCTCTGCGTCCTCTGCCAG
CCTGCTGGTACTCGGCGATGCAGGCGTCGCCGGACTTCAGCTCTCCGATTCTGTCCAGCAGGTACTGATT
GGTGGAGTCGATCACAGGCAGCACGGCCACGCTTCCGCCATCCAGCTGTCCCAGGATCTGCTTGGCGTTC
AGCAGCTGGATAGGCTCAGGCAGGCTGTAGCCCTTGCCAGGCACGGTGAACACGTCCACTCCCCAGTCTC
TCAGTGTCTGGATGTGCTTGTTGATGGCGGCTCTGCTCATTCCCAGGGTCTCTCCCAGCTGCTCGCCAGA
GTGGAACTCGCCGTTGGCCAGCAGGGCGATCAGCTTCAGGGGCACGGTGTTGTCCTTAGAGCCAGAGCCG
GATCCGAATTCGAATCCGGAGACTAAGTAGTCCTCCACCCAGCCATTCTCAGAGATGAATGCGTCAATAA
CCTCCTTCATAGCCAAGTTGGGGATGAGCTGTTCCTGGGTCAGGGGGCTCCGGGTCACGGGGTCAAAATG
ACCCACACGCTGCAGGTGCTCCTCGATGTCCTTGCGGTCGTAGGTGATGCCACTGGGCGTGATGCACGGC
TCCCGCATCAGCTCAAAGCTGATCTTGCCACACAGGTAGTCGGGGATGTCTCGCTTCTTCCTCTTCTCAT
CCACCTGAGAAAAAAGCTCGTCCATGTCCGCCATGTACTTGTCGTGCTTGGCCTCAATGCAGGCCTGCTG
GGCCCGGACGTGGCTGTCGTCCTCATCACCCTCGTGGTTTCGCTGGCACTCTTCCAGCTCCCTCTCACGC
TCCGCGGCAATGAGCCTGGAGAGGTAGGAGTGCAGCTCGCTCTCCTGGTGGATGCGCCGCTCCTCAATGC
TGTTCCAGCGCTTCTTCTTCGCGATTCGAAGAGCGCTGGGGATGTCGTCCCCGAAGTTCAGCCGCTGCTC
CTTGGCCAGGCTGTAAGCTCGCTGCAGATTGGCGATGGCCTCATCATAGCTCTCCATCTCCAGCTGGCAC
TGCCCCAGGAAGAAGTGCGCCTTCACAGACTGCCCGTCCAGCTCCAGGGCGCGCCGGCAGTCGGCCAGGG
CCTGCTCGTGCTGCTGCATCTTCAGGTAGCACAAGGCCCGGTTGGTGTAATACACGGCCACCAGCGGGTT
CCGGGTGATCGCGCGGCCGTAGCAGGCCGCCGCCTCCGGGTACTTTCGGCCCACGAACAGACGATTGCCC
TGCTCCTTGAGCTCCTGCGCGCTCGGGCTCTTCTCGGGGCTTCCGCCGCCAGCGCCCAGCCGTGCGCCGC
CCTCCTTCTCCTCCTTGCCCTTCATGTACGACCGGTTAACAGGCCTTAAGCGCTAGCCAGCTTGGGTCTC
CCTATAGTGAGTCGTATTAATTTCGATAAGCCAGTAAGCAGTGGGTTCTCTAGTTAGCCAGAGAGCTCTG
CTTATATAGACCTCCCACCGTACACGCCTACCGCCCATTTGCGTCAATGGGGCGGAGTTGTTACGACATT
TTGGAAAGTCCCGTTGATTTTGGTGCCAAAACAAACTCCCATTGACGTCAATGGGGTGGAGACTTGGAAA
TCCCCGTGAGTCAAACCGCTATCCACGCCCATTGATGTACTGCCAAAACCGCATCACCATGGTAATAGCG
ATGACTAATACGTAGATGTACTGCCAAGTAGGAAAGTCCCATAAGGTCATGTACTGGGCATAATGCCAGG
CGGGCCATTTACCGTCATTGACGTCAATAGGGGGCGTACTTGGCATATGATACACTTGATGTACTGCCAA
GTGGGCAGTTTACCGTAAATACTCCACCCATTGACGTCAATGGAAAGTCCCTATTGGCGTTACTATGGGA
ACATACGTCATTATTGACGTCAATGGGCGGGGGTCGTTGGGCGGTCAGCCAGGCGGGCCATTTACCGTAA
GTTATGTAACGCGGAACTCCATATATGGGCTATGAACTAATGACCCCGTAATTGATTACTATTAATAACT
AGTCAATAATCAATGTCAACGCGTATATCTGGCCCGTACATCGCGAAGCAGCGCAAAACGCCTAACCCTA
AGCAGATTCTTCATGCAATTGTCGGTCAAGCCTTGCCTTGTTGTAGCTTAAATTTTGCTCGCGCACTACT
CAGCGACCTCCAACACACAAGCAGGGAGCAGATACTGGCTTAACTATGCGGCATCAGAGCAGATTGTACT
GAGAGTGCACCATAGGGGATCGGGAGATCTCCCGATCCGTCGACGTCAGGTGGCACTTTTCGGGGAAATG
TGCGCGGAACCCCTATTTGTTTATTTTTCTAAATACATTCAAATATGTATCCGCTCATGAGACAATAACC
CTGATAAATGCTTCAATAATATTGAAAAAGGAAGAGTATGAGTATTCAACATTTCCGTGTCGCCCTTATT
CCCTTTTTTGCGGCATTTTGCCTTCCTGTTTTTGCTCACCCAGAAACGCTGGTGAAAGTAAAAGATGCTG
AAGATCAGTTGGGTGCACGAGTGGGTTACATCGAACTGGATCTCAACAGCGGTAAGATCCTTGAGAGTTT
TCGCCCCGAAGAACGTTTTCCAATGATGAGCACTTTTAAAGTTCTGCTATGTGGCGCGGTATTATCCCGT
ATTGACGCCGGGCAAGAGCAACTCGGTCGCCGCATACACTATTCTCAGAATGACTTGGTTGAGTACTCAC
CAGTCACAGAAAAGCATCTTACGGATGGCATGACAGTAAGAGAATTATGCAGTGCTGCCATAACCATGAG
TGATAACACTGCGGCCAACTTACTTCTGACAACGATCGGAGGACCGAAGGAGCTAACCGCTTTTTTGCAC
AACATGGGGGATCATGTAACTCGCCTTGATCGTTGGGAACCGGAGCTGAATGAAGCCATACCAAACGACG
AGCGTGACACCACGATGCCTGTAGCAATGGCAACAACGTTGCGCAAACTATTAACTGGCGAACTACTTAC
TCTAGCTTCCCGGCAACAATTAATAGACTGGATGGAGGCGGATAAAGTTGCAGGACCACTTCTGCGCTCG
GCCCTTCCGGCTGGCTGGTTTATTGCTGATAAATCTGGAGCCGGTGAGCGTGGGTCTCGCGGTATCATTG
CAGCACTGGGGCCAGATGGTAAGCCCTCCCGTATCGTAGTTATCTACACGACGGGGAGTCAGGCAACTAT
GGATGAACGAAATAGACAGATCGCTGAGATAGGTGCCTCACTGATTAAGCATTGGTAACTGTCAGACCAA
GTTTACTCATATATACTTTAGATTGATTTAAAACTTCATTTTTAATTTAAAAGGATCTAGGTGAAGATCC
TTTTTGATAATCTCATGACCAAAATCCCTTAACGTGAGTTTTCGTTCCACTGAGCGTCAGACCCCGTAGA
AAAGATCAAAGGATCTTCTTGAGATCCTTTTTTTCTGCGCGTAATCTGCTGCTTGCAAACAAAAAAACCA
CCGCTACCAGCGGTGGTTTGTTTGCCGGATCAAGAGCTACCAACTCTTTTTCCGAAGGTAACTGGCTTCA
GCAGAGCGCAGATACCAAATACTGTTCTTCTAGTGTAGCCGTAGTTAGGCCACCACTTCAAGAACTCTGT
AGCACCGCCTACATACCTCGCTCTGCTAATCCTGTTACCAGTGGCTGCTGCCAGTGGCGATAAGTCGTGT
CTTACCGGGTTGGACTCAAGACGATAGTTACCGGATAAGGCGCAGCGGTCGGGCTGAACGGGGGGTTCGT
GCACACAGCCCAGCTTGGAGCGAACGACCTACACCGAACTGAGATACCTACAGCGTGAGCTATGAGAAAG
CGCCACGCTTCCCGAAGGGAGAAAGGCGGACAGGTATCCGGTAAGCGGCAGGGTCGGAACAGGAGAGCGC
ACGAGGGAGCTTCCAGGGGGAAACGCCTGGTATCTTTATAGTCCTGTCGGGTTTCGCCACCTCTGACTTG
AGCGTCGATTTTTGTGATGCTCGTCAGGGGGGCGGAGCCTATGGAAAAACGCCAGCAACGCGGCCTTTTT
ACGGTTCCTGGCCTTTTGCTGGCCTTTTGCTCACATGTTCTTTCCTGCGTTATCCCCTGATTCTGTGGAT
AACCGTATTACCGCCTTTGAGTGAGCTGATACCGCTCGCCGCAGCCGAACGACCGAGCGCAGCGAGTCAG
TGAGCGAGGAAGCGGAAGAGCGCCCAATACGCAAACCGCCTCTCCCCGCGCGTTGGCCGATTCATTAATG
CAGCTGGCACGACAGGTTTCCCGACTGGAAAGCGGGCAGTGAGCGCAACGCAATTAATGTGAGTTAGCTC
ACTCATTAGGCACCCCAGGCTTTACACTTTATGCTTCCGGCTCGTATGTTGTGTGGAATTGTGAGCGGAT
AACAATTTCACACAGGAAACAGCTATGACCATGATTACGCCAAGCTCTAGCTAGAGGTCGACGGTATACA
GACATGATAAGATACATTGATGAGTTTGGACAAACCACAACTAGAATGCAGTGAAAAAAATGCTTTATTT
GTGAAATTTGTGATGCTATTGCTTTATTTGTAACCATTATAAGCTGCAATAAACAAGTTGGGGTGGGCGA
AGAACTCCAGCATGAGATCCCCGCGCTGGAGGATCATCCAGCCGGCGTCCCGGAAAACGATTCCGAAGCC
CAACCTTTCATAGAAGGCGGCGGTGGAATCGAAATCTCGTGATGGCAGGTTGGGCGTCGCTTGGTCGGTC
ATTTCGAACCCCAGAGTCCCGCTCAGAAGAACTCGTCAAGAAGGCGATAGAAGGCGATGCGCTGCGAATC
GGGAGCGGCGATACCGTAAAGCACGAGGAAGCGGTCAGCCCATTCGCCGCCAAGCTCTTCAGCAATATCA
CGGGTAGCCAACGCTATGTCCTGATAGCGGTCCGCCACACCCAGCCGGCCACAGTCGATGAATCCAGAAA
AGCGGCCATTTTCCACCATGATATTCGGCAAGCAGGCATCGCCATGGGTCACGACGAGATCCTCGCCGTT
GGGCATGCGCGCCTTGAGCCTGGCGAACAGTTCGGCTGGCGCGAGCCCCTGATGCTCTTCGTCCAGATCA
TCCTGATCGACAAGACCGGCTTCCATCCGAGTACGTGCTCGCTCGATGCGATGTTTCGCTTGGTGGTCGA
ATGGGCAGGTAGCCGGATCAAGCGTATGCAGCCGCCGCATTGCATCAGCCATGATGGATACTTTCTCGGC
AGGAGCAAGGTGAGATGACAGGAGATCCTGCCCCGGCACTTCGCCCAATAGCAGCCAGTCCCTTCCCGCT
TCAGTGACAACGTCGAGCACAGCTGCGCAAGGAACGCCCGTCGTGGCCAGCCACGATAGCCGCGCTGCCT
CGTCCTGCAGTTCATTCAGGGCACCGGACAGGTCGGTCTTGACAAAAAGAACCGGGCGCCCCTGCGCTGA
CAGCCGGAACACGGCGGCATCAGAGCAGCCGATTGTCTGTTGTGCCCAGTCATAGCCGAATAGCCTCTCC
ACCCAAGCGGCCGGAGAACCTGCGTGCAATCCATCTTGTTCAATCATGCGAAACGATCCTCATCCTGTCT
CTTGATCAGATCCGAAAATGGATATACAAGCTCCCGGGAGCTTTTTGCAAAAGCCTAGGCCTCCAAAAAA
GCCTCCTCACTACTTCTGGAATAGCTCAGAGGCAGAGGCGGCCTCGGCCTCTGCATAAATAAAAAAAATT
AGTCAGCCATGGGGCGGAGAATGGGCGGAACTGGGCGGAGTTAGGGGCGGGATGGGCGGAGTTAGGGGCG
GGACTATGGTTGCTGACTAATTGAGATGCATGCTTTGCATACTTCTGCCTGCTGGGGAGCCTGGGGACTT
TCCACACCTGGTTGCTGACTAATTGAGATGCATGCTTTGCATACTTCTGCCTGCTGGGGAGCCTGGGGAC
TTTCCACACCCTAACTGACACACATTCCACAGAATTAATTCGCGTTAAATTTTTGTTAAATCAGCTCATT
TTTTAACCAATAGGCCGAAATCGGCAAAATCCCTTATAAATCAAAAGAATAGACCGAGATAGGGT
[37 nt withheld, positions 6366-6402]
AAAGAACGTGGACTCCAACGTCAAAGG
[49 nt withheld, positions 6430-6478]
T
[91 nt withheld, positions 6480-6570]
G
[124 nt withheld, positions 6572-6695]
GGGGATACCCCCTAGAGCCCCAGCTGGTTCTTTCCGCCTCAGAAGCCATAGAGCCCACCGCATCCCCAGC
ATGCCTGCTATTGTCTTCCCAATCCTCCCCCTTGCTGTCCTGCCCCACCCCACCCCCCAGAATAGAATGA
CACCTACTCAGACAATGCGATGCAATTTCCTCATTTTATTAGGAAAGGACAGTGGGAGTGGCACCTTCCA
GGGTCAAGGAAGGCACGGGGGAGGGGCAAACAACAGATGGCTGGCAACTAGAAGGCACAGTCGAGGCTGA
TCAGCGGTTTAAACTTAGGCCGCCTATGCGTAATCCGGTACATCGTAAGGGTAAGCCTTCTCTGCGCTTC
TCAGGGAGATTTCTCCGCCCATCCAGGGCTTGATGATTCCGTCCTGCTCCAGCAGCAGAGCTCCCTGCTT
GTCGATTCCTCTGGAGATGCCGAAGATTTCCTTGTCGCCGATGATCAGCTTCACAGGTCTGTTGATGAAG
TTGTCCAGCTTCTCCCATCTGCTCAGGTAAGGAGCCAGTCCCTCCTGCTCGAACAGCTCCAGAGCGGCTC
TCAGCTCTCTGATCAGCATGGCGGCCAGGGTGTTCCGGTCCAGGTTGAT
Features (pLannotate 1.2.2; 21 found; start..end, strand, type, name):
    727..1635    -  CDS            STUB1: CHIP_HUMAN - Also known as CHIP From Homo sapiens (Human).
   1681..1699    -  promoter       T7 promoter: promoter for bacteriophage T7 RNA polymerase
   1715..1748    -  LTR            5' LTR (truncated) (fragment): truncated 5' long terminal repeat (LTR) from HIV-1
   1744..1947    -  promoter       CMV promoter: human cytomegalovirus (CMV) immediate early promoter
   1948..2327    -  enhancer       CMV enhancer: human cytomegalovirus immediate early enhancer
   2482..2534    +  misc_feature   bom (fragment): basis of mobility region from pBR322
   2593..2697    +  promoter       AmpR promoter: bla
   2698..3558    +  CDS            AmpR: β-lactamase; bla; confers resistance to ampicillin, carbenicillin, and related antibiotics
   3729..4317    +  rep_origin     ori: high-copy-number ColE1/pMB1/pBR322/pUC origin of replication
   4500..4592    +  CDS            lacI (fragment): lac repressor; lacI; The lac repressor binds to the lac operator to inhibit transcription in E. coli. This inhibition can be relieved by adding lactose or isopropyl-β-D-thiogalactopyranoside (IPTG).
   4605..4626    +  protein_bind   CAP binding site: CAP binding activates transcription in the presence of cAMP. E. coli catabolite activator protein
   4641..4671    +  promoter       lac promoter: promoter for the E. coli lac operon
   4679..4695    +  protein_bind   lac operator: The lac repressor binds to the lac operator to inhibit transcription in E. coli. This inhibition can be relieved by adding lactose or isopropyl-β-D-thiogalactopyranoside (IPTG). lac repressor encoded by lacI
   4768..4889    -  polyA_signal   SV40 poly(A) signal: SV40 polyadenylation signal
   4884..5042    -  CDS            ble (fragment): BLE_KLEPN - Experimental evidence at protein level: Swiss-Prot protein existence level 1. Binding protein with a strong affinity to the bleomycin family of antibiotics. Binds to CL990; an antimitotic-antibiotic compound. From Klebsiella pneumoniae.
   5063..5857    -  CDS            NeoR/KanR: aminoglycoside phosphotransferase from Tn5; aph(3')-II (or nptII); confers resistance to neomycin, kanamycin, and G418 (Geneticin®)
   5924..6253    -  promoter       SV40 promoter: SV40 enhancer and early promoter
   6267..6695    -  rep_origin     f1 ori (sequence partly withheld): f1 bacteriophage origin of replication; arrow indicates direction of (+) strand synthesis
   6716..6737    -  promoter       SV40 promoter (fragment): SV40 enhancer and early promoter
   6741..6965    -  polyA_signal   bGH poly(A) signal: bovine growth hormone polyadenylation signal
   7032..687     -  CDS            BirA (across the origin): E. coli biotin protein ligase
