[The description below was written by a language model from this plasmid's Addgene catalogue record and pLannotate feature annotations shown in this document.]
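Description:
pEHAC1-CHIP-GSGS-BirA-HA is a 7.3 kb mammalian expression plasmid on the pEHAC1 backbone. It produces the human E3 ubiquitin ligase CHIP (gene STUB1) fused at its C-terminus to the E. coli biotin protein ligase BirA. It is propagated in E. coli through a high-copy ColE1/pUC-type origin with ampicillin selection from the bla gene. An f1 origin and remnants of lac regulatory sequences (a lacI fragment, CAP site, lac promoter and operator) are also annotated in the backbone. For selection in mammalian cells, an SV40 enhancer/early promoter drives a Tn5 neomycin/kanamycin phosphotransferase gene, which confers G418 resistance. This is followed by a short ble fragment and an SV40 polyadenylation signal.

The expression cassette lies on the reverse strand. The CMV immediate-early enhancer and promoter are followed by a T7 promoter, then the CHIP coding sequence, then the BirA coding sequence (which spans the numbering origin of the record), and finally a bGH polyadenylation signal. According to the catalogue entry, a GSGS linker joins CHIP to BirA and an HA epitope sits at the C-terminal end of the fusion for detection. Neither of these short elements is annotated separately in the feature table. A very short fragment annotated as truncated HIV-1 5' LTR next to the CMV promoter appears to be an incidental match, as no other lentiviral elements are annotated.

The associated publication describes a ubiquitin-specific, proximity-based labeling approach for identifying ubiquitin ligase substrates. In that setting, tethering BirA to CHIP places biotin ligase activity close to the ligase, which supports the search for CHIP substrates. The record does not give further details of the labeling scheme.
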