Addgene plasmid #232588: pEHAC1-CHIP-GSGS-BirA-HA
Purpose: Express BirA tagged to the C-terminus of CHIP with a GSGS linker between BirA and CHIP.
Depositing lab: Sagar Bhogaraju. Publication: A ubiquitin-specific, proximity-based labeling approach for the identification of ubiquitin ligase substrates. Mukhopadhyay U, Levantovsky S, Carusone TM, Gharbi S, Stein F, Behrends C, Bhogaraju S. Sci Adv. 2024 Aug 9;10(32):eadp3000. doi: 10.1126/sciadv.adp3000. Epub 2024 Aug 9. PubMed 39121224.
Backbone
  Vector backbone: pEHAC1
  Vector type: Mammalian Expression
Growth in bacteria
  Bacterial resistance: Ampicillin, 100 μg/mL
  Growth temperature: 37°C
  Growth strain: DH5alpha
  Copy number: Unknown
Gene/Insert
  Gene/Insert name: CHIP - BirA
  Species: H. sapiens (human)
  Entrez Gene: CHIP
  Tag / fusion protein: HA (C terminal on insert)
Terms and licenses: Academic/Nonprofit Terms; Industry Terms: Not Available to Industry
How to cite: pEHAC1-CHIP-GSGS-BirA-HA was a gift from Sagar Bhogaraju (Addgene plasmid # 232588 ; http://n2t.net/addgene:232588 ; RRID:Addgene_232588)
